Addgene plasmid #20646: pWZL Neo Myr Flag SYK
Depositing lab: William Hahn & Jean Zhao. Depositing organization: Dana-Farber Cancer Institute. Publication: Integrative Genomic Approaches Identify IKBKE as a Breast Cancer Oncogene (Kinase Library Clones). Boehm JS, Zhao JJ, Yao J, Kim SY, Firestein R, Dunn IF, Sjostrom SK, Garraway LA, Weremowicz S, Richardson AL, Greulich H, Stewart CJ, Mulvey LA, Shen RR, Ambrogio L, Hirozane-Kishikawa T, Hill DE, Vidal M, Meyerson M, Grenier JK, Hinkle G, Root DE, Roberts TM, Lander ES, Polyak K, Hahn WC. Cell. 2007 Jun 15. 129(6):1065-1079. 10.1016/j.cell.2007.03.052 PubMed 17574021.
Backbone
  Vector backbone: pWZL-Neo-Myr-Flag-DEST
  Backbone manufacturer: William Hahn Lab (available at Addgene, #15300)
  Vector type: Mammalian Expression, Retroviral
  Selectable markers: Neomycin (select with G418)
Growth in bacteria
  Bacterial resistance: Ampicillin, 100 μg/mL
  Growth temperature: 37°C
  Growth strain: Stbl3
  Growth instructions: Stbl3 cells to prevent recombination.
  Copy number: Unknown
Gene/Insert
  Gene/Insert name: SYK (alt name: spleen tyrosine kinase)
  Species: H. sapiens (human)
  GenBank ID: NM_003177
  Entrez Gene: SYK (a.k.a. IMD82, p72-Syk)
  Tag / fusion protein: Myr (N terminal on backbone); Flag (N terminal on backbone)
  Cloning method: Gateway Cloning
  Sequencing primers: 5′ pWZL-Fwd (GAA CCT CCT CGT TCG ACC); 3′ pWZL-Rev (TTC CGG GCC CTC ACA TTG)
Resource information
  A portion of this plasmid was derived from a plasmid made by: 4-D9
Terms and licenses: Academic/Nonprofit Terms; Industry Terms: Not Available to Industry
Depositor comments: ORFs were cloned into Gateway compatible pEntry vectors. An LR recombination reaction was performed to move the ORF to pWZL-Neo-Myr-Flag DEST such that the ORF would have 5' myristoylation and flag tags. This plasmid is part of a kinase library, and the gene has been verified, but has not been fully sequenced for minor mutations. Please see the following link for plasmids from this article that are not part of the kinase library http://www.addgene.org/pubmed/17574021
How to cite: pWZL Neo Myr Flag SYK was a gift from William Hahn & Jean Zhao (Addgene plasmid # 20646 ; http://n2t.net/addgene:20646 ; RRID:Addgene_20646)
