[The description below was written by a language model from this plasmid's Addgene catalogue record and pLannotate feature annotations shown in this document.]
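Description:
pWZL Neo Myr Flag SYK is a Moloney murine leukemia virus-based retroviral vector for expressing human spleen tyrosine kinase (SYK) in mammalian cells. It was made by a Gateway LR reaction that moved the SYK open reading frame from an entry clone into the pWZL-Neo-Myr-Flag-DEST destination vector. The plasmid is propagated in E. coli through a high-copy ColE1/pUC-type origin with ampicillin selection (AmpR), and a recombination-deficient strain is recommended because of the repeated LTR sequences. The feature table also detects an M13 origin and a fragment of the Epstein-Barr virus oriP in the backbone.

In the annotated 9.8 kb sequence, a CMV enhancer/promoter is joined to a partial LTR at the 5' end, an arrangement that typically drives transcription of the viral genome in packaging cells. It is followed by a Ψ packaging signal and a truncated gag region that support encapsidation. Downstream lies a Src-derived N-myristoylation signal, then the SYK coding sequence flanked by attB1 and attB2 sites left by recombination. The catalogue also lists an N-terminal Flag epitope, although the feature table does not annotate it separately. The myristoylation tag directs the kinase to membranes, a strategy commonly used to promote kinase activation, and Flag allows detection. An EMCV IRES links SYK to the neomycin phosphotransferase gene on the same transcript, so transduced cells can be selected with G418. A 3' MMLV LTR closes the provirus.

The construct belongs to a myristoylated kinase library built for functional genomic screens for oncogenic kinases. The depositor notes that the gene identity was verified but the clone was not fully sequenced for minor mutations.
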