Features (pLannotate 1.2.2; 19 found; start..end, strand, type, name):
    151..528     +  enhancer       CMV enhancer: human cytomegalovirus immediate early enhancer
    530..729     +  promoter       CMV promoter: human cytomegalovirus (CMV) immediate early promoter
    746..890     +  LTR            3' LTR (ΔU3) (fragment): self-inactivating 3' long terminal repeat (LTR) from Moloney murine leukemia virus
   1012..1286    +  misc_feature   MESV Ψ (fragment): packaging signal of murine embryonic stem cell virus
   1353..1769    +  CDS            gag (truncated): truncated Moloney murine leukemia virus (MMLV) gag gene lacking the start codon
   1817..1834    +  CDS            myr (fragment): N-myristoylation signal from Src kinase (Pellman et al., 1985; Kaplan et al., 1988)
   1890..1907    +  protein_bind   attB1 (fragment): mutant version of attB; core recombination site for the Gateway® BP reaction BP Clonase™
   1913..3748    +  CDS            SYK (sequence partly withheld): KSYK_HUMAN - Experimental evidence at protein level: Swiss-Prot protein existence level 1. Non-receptor tyrosine kinase which mediates signal transduction downstream of a variety of transmembrane receptors including classical immunoreceptors like the B-cell receptor (BCR). Regulates several biological processes including innate and adaptive immunity, cell adhesion, osteoclast maturation, platelet activation and vascular development. Assembles into signaling complexes with activated receptors at the plasma membrane via interaction between its SH2 domains and the receptor tyrosine-phosphorylated
   3751..3774    -  protein_bind   attB2: mutant version of attB; recombination site for the Gateway® BP reaction BP Clonase™
   3833..4294    +  misc_feature   IRES: internal ribosome entry site (IRES) of the encephalomyocarditis virus (EMCV)
   4299..5090    +  CDS            neo: KKA2_KLEPN - Also known as kan, nptII. Experimental evidence at protein level: Swiss-Prot protein existence level 1. Resistance to kanamycin, neomycin, paromomycin, ribostamycin, butirosin and gentamicin B. From Klebsiella pneumoniae.
   5158..5279    +  LTR            3' LTR (ΔU3) (fragment): self-inactivating 3' long terminal repeat (LTR) from Moloney murine leukemia virus
   5280..5749    +  LTR            LTR: long terminal repeat from Moloney murine leukemia virus
   5785..5889    +  promoter       AmpR promoter: bla
   5890..6750    +  CDS            AmpR: β-lactamase; bla; confers resistance to ampicillin, carbenicillin, and related antibiotics
   6909..8260    +  rep_origin     oriP (fragment): Epstein-Barr virus oriP replication origin (Yates et al., 2000)
   8516..9104    +  rep_origin     ori: high-copy-number ColE1/pMB1/pBR322/pUC origin of replication
   9287..9339    +  CDS            lacI (fragment): lac repressor; lacI; The lac repressor binds to the lac operator to inhibit transcription in E. coli. This inhibition can be relieved by adding lactose or isopropyl-β-D-thiogalactopyranoside (IPTG).
   9355..4       -  rep_origin     M13 ori (across the origin) (sequence partly withheld): M13 bacteriophage origin of replication; arrow indicates direction of (+) strand synthesis
>Addgene plasmid #20646 | pWZL Neo Myr Flag SYK | addgene full sequence | sequence record 456742 | Addgene NGS Result
CGCGCCGATCTTCAATATTGGCCATTAGCCATATTATTCATTGGTTATATAGCATAAATCAATATTGGCT
ATTGGCCATTGCATACGTTGTATCTATATCATAATATGTACATTTATATTGGCTCATGTCCAATATGACC
GCCATGTTGGCATTGATTATTGACTAGTTATTAATAGTAATCAATTACGGGGTCATTAGTTCATAGCCCA
TATATGGAGTTCCGCGTTACATAACTTACGGTAAATGGCCCGCCTGGCTGACCGCCCAACGACCCCCGCC
CATTGACGTCAATAATGACGTATGTTCCCATAGTAACGCCAATAGGGACTTTCCATTGACGTCAATGGGT
GGAGTATTTACGGTAAACTGCCCACTTGGCAGTACATCAAGTGTATCATATGCCAAGTCCGCCCCCTATT
GACGTCAATGACGGTAAATGGCCCGCCTGGCATTATGCCCAGTACATGACCTTACGGGACTTTCCTACTT
GGCAGTACATCTACGTATTAGTCATCGCTATTACCATGGTGATGCGGTTTTGGCAGTACACCAATGGGCG
TGGATAGCGGTTTGACTCACGGGGATTTCCAAGTCTCCACCCCATTGACGTCAATGGGAGTTTGTTTTGG
CACCAAAATCAACGGGACTTTCCAAAATGTCGTAATAACCCCGCCCCGTTGACGCAAATGGGCGGTAGGC
GTGTACGGTGGGAGGTCTATATAAGCAGAGCTGGTTTAGTGAACCGCGCCAGTCCTCCGATTGACTGAGT
CGCCCGGGTACCCGTGTATCCAATAAACCCTCTTGCAGTTGCATCCGACTTGTGGTCTCGCTGTTCCTTG
GGAGGGTCTCCTCTGAGTGATTGACTACCCGTCAGCGGGGGTCTTTCATTTGGGGGCTCGTCCGGGATCG
GGAGACCCCTGCCCAGGGACCACCGACCCACCACCGGGAGGCAAGCTGGCCAGCAACTTATCTGTGTCTG
TCCGATTGTCTAGTGTCTATGACTGATTTTATGCGCCTGCGTCGGTACTAGTTAGCTAACTAGCTCTGTA
TCTGGCGGACCCGTGGTGGAACTGACGAGTTCTGAACACCCGGCCGCAACCCTGGGAGACGTCCCAGGGA
CTTTGGGGGCCGTTTTTGTGGCCCGACCTGAGGAAGGGAGTCGATGTGGAATCCGACCCCGTCAGGATAT
GTGGTTCTGGTAGGAGACGAGAACCTAAAACAGTTCCCGCCTCCGTCTGAATTTTTGCTTTCGGTTTGGA
ACCGAAGCCGCGCGTCTTGTCTGCTGCAGCGCTGCAGCATCGTTCTGTGTTGTCTCTGTCTGACTGTGTT
TCTGTATTTGTCTGAAAATTAGGGCCAGACTGTTACCACTCCCTTAAGTTTGACCTTAGGTCACTGGAAA
GATGTCGAGCGGATCGCTCACAACCAGTCGGTAGATGTCAAGAAGAGACGTTGGGTTACCTTCTGCTCTG
CAGAATGGCCAACCTTTAACGTCGGATGGCCGCGAGACGGCACCTTTAACCGAGACCTCATCACCCAGGT
TAAGATCAAGGTCTTTTCACCTGGCCCGCATGGACACCCAGACCAGGTCCCCTACATCGTGACCTGGGAA
GCCTTGGCTTTTGACCCCCCTCCCTGGGTCAAGCCCTTTGTACACCCTAAGCCTCCGCCTCCTCTTCCTC
CATCCGCCCCGTCTCTCCCCCTTGAACCTCCTCGTTCGACCCCGCCTCGATCCTCCCTTTATCCAGCCCT
CACTCCTTCTCTAGGCGCCGGCCGGATCCAGAATTCGCCACCATGGGGTCTTCAAAATCTAAACCAAAGG
ACCCCAGCCAGCGCCGGCGCAGGATCCGAGGTTACCTTGACTACAAAGACGATGACGACAAGCAATTGAC
AAGTTTGTACAAAAAAGTTGGCATGGCCAGCAGCGGCATGGCTGAC
[762 nt withheld, positions 1937-2698]
GGCACACAGGGAAATGTTAATTTTGGAGGCCGTCCACAACTTCCAGGTTCCCATCCTGCGTCCTCCCCTG
CCCAAGGGAACCGGCAAGAGAGTACTGTGTCATTCAATCCGTATGAGCCAGAACTTGCACCCTGGGCTGC
AGACAAAGGCCCCCAGAGAGAAGCCCTACCCATGGACACAGAGGTGTACGAGAGCCCCTACGCGGACCCC
GAGGAGATCAGGCCCAAGGAGGTTTACCTGGACCGAAAGCTGCTGACGCTGGAAGACAAAGAACTGGGCT
CTGGTAATTTTGGAACTGTGAAAAAGGGCTACTACCAAATGAAAAAAGTTGTGAAAACCGTGGCTGTGAA
AATACTGAAAAACGAGGCCAATGACCCCGCTCTTAAAGATGAGTTATTAGCAGAAGCAAATGTCATGCAG
CAGCTGGACAACCCGTACATCGTGCGGATGATCGGGATATGCGAGGCCGAGTCCTGGATGCTGGTTATGG
AGATGGCAGAACTTGGTCCCCTCAATAAGTATTTGCAGCAGAACAGACATGTCAAGGATAAGAACATCAT
AGAACTGGTTCATCAGGTTTCCATGGGCATGAAGTACTTGGAGGAGAGCAATTTTGTGCACAGAGATCTG
GCTGCAAGAAATGTGTTGCTAGTTACCCAACATTACGCCAAGATCAGTGATTTCGGACTTTCCAAAGCAC
TGCGTGCTGATGAAAACTACTACAAGGCCCAGACCCATGGAAAGTGGCCTGTCAAGTGGTACGCTCCGGA
ATGCATCAACTACTACAAGTTCTCCAGCAAAAGCGATGTCTGGAGCTTTGGAGTGTTGATGTGGGAAGCA
TTCTCCTATGGGCAGAAGCCATATCGAGGGATGAAAGGAAGTGAAGTCACCGCTATGTTAGAGAAAGGAG
AGCGGATGGGGTGCCCTGCAGGGTGTCCAAGAGAGATGTACGATCTCATGAATCTGTGCTGGACATACGA
TGTGGAAAACAGGCCCGGATTCGCAGCAGTGGAACTGCGGCTGCGCAATTACTACTATGACGTGGTGAAC
TGCCCAACTTTCTTGTACAAAGTGGTTTGATCTAGTCGACCAATTCCGGTTATTTTCCACCATATTGCCG
TCTTTTGGCAATGTGAGGGCCCGGAAACCTGGCCCTGTCTTCTTGACGAGCATTCCTAGGGGTCTTTCCC
CTCTCGCCAAAGGAATGCAAGGTCTGTTGAATGTCGTGAAGGAAGCAGTTCCTCTGGAAGCTTCTTGAAG
ACAAACAACGTCTGTAGCGACCCTTTGCAGGCAGCGGAACCCCCCACCTGGCGACAGGTGCCTCTGCGGC
CAAAAGCCACGTGTATAAGATACACCTGCAAAGGCGGCACAACCCCAGTGCCACGTTGTGAGTTGGATAG
TTGTGGAAAGAGTCAAATGGCTCTCCTCAAGCGTATTCAACAAGGGGCTGAAGGATGCCCAGAAGGTACC
CCATTGTATGGGATCTGATCTGGGGCCTCGGTGCACATGCTTTACATGTGTTTAGTCGAGGTTAAAAAAC
GTCTAGGCCCCCCGAACCACGGGGACGTGGTTTTCCTTTGAAAAACACGATGATAATACCATGATTGAAC
AAGATGGATTGCACGCAGGTTCTCCGGCCGCTTGGGTGGAGAGGCTATTCGGCTATGACTGGGCACAACA
GACAATCGGCTGCTCTGATGCCGCCGTGTTCCGGCTGTCAGCGCAGGGGCGCCCGGTTCTTTTTGTCAAG
ACCGACCTGTCCGGTGCCCTGAATGAACTGCAGGACGAGGCAGCGCGGCTATCGTGGCTGGCCACGACGG
GCGTTCCTTGCGCAGCTGTGCTCGACGTTGTCACTGAAGCGGGAAGGGACTGGCTGCTATTGGGCGAAGT
GCCGGGGCAGGATCTCCTGTCATCTCACCTTGCTCCTGCCGAGAAAGTATCCATCATGGCTGATGCAATG
CGGCGGCTGCATACGCTTGATCCGGCTACCTGCCCATTCGACCACCAAGCGAAACATCGCATCGAGCGAG
CACGTACTCGGATGGAAGCCGGTCTTGTCGATCAGGATGATCTGGACGAAGAGCATCAGGGGCTCGCGCC
AGCCGAACTGTTCGCCAGGCTCAAGGCGCGCATGCCCGACGGCGAGGATCTCGTCGTGACCCATGGCGAT
GCCTGCTTGCCGAATATCATGGTGGAAAATGGCCGCTTTTCTGGATTCATCGACTGTGGCCGGCTGGGTG
TGGCGGACCGCTATCAGGACATAGCGTTGGCTACCCGTGATATTGCTGAAGAGCTTGGCGGCGAATGGGC
TGACCGCTTCCTCGTGCTTTACGGTATCGCCGCTCCCGATTCGCAGCGCATCGCCTTCTATCGCCTTCTT
GACGAGTTCTTCTGAGCGGGACTCTGGGGTTCGCATCGATAAAATAAAAGATTTTATTTAGTCTCCAGAA
AAAGGGGGGAATGAAAGACCCCACCTGTAGGTTTGGCAAGCTAGCTTAAGTAACGCCATTTTGCAAGGCA
TGGAAAAATACATAACTGAGAATAGAGAAGTTCAGATCAAGGTCAGGAACAGATGGAACAGCTGAATATG
GGCCAAACAGGATATCTGTGGTAAGCAGTTCCTGCCCCGGCTCAGGGCCAAGAACAGATGGAACAGCTGA
ATATGGGCCAAACAGGATATCTGTGGTAAGCAGTTCCTGCCCCGGCTCAGGGCCAAGAACAGATGGTCCC
CAGATGCGGTCCAGCCCTCAGCAGTTTCTAGAGAACCATCAGATGTTTCCAGGGTGCCCCAAGGACCTGA
AATGACCCTGTGCCTTATTTGAACTAACCAATCAGTTCGCTTCTCGCTTCTGTTCGCGCGCTTCTGCTCC
CCGAGCTCAATAAAAGAGCCCACAACCCCTCACTCGGGGCGCCAGTCCTCCGATTGACTGAGTCGCCCGG
GTACCCGTGTATCCAATAAACCCTCTTGCAGTTGCATCCGACTTGTGGTCTCGCTGTTCCTTGGGAGGGT
CTCCTCTGAGTGATTGACTACCCGTCAGCGGGGGTCTTTCACAGGCCAGTGGGGCCGCACTTTTCGGGGA
AATGTGCGCGGAACCCCTATTTGTTTATTTTTCTAAATACATTCAAATATGTATCCGCTCATGAGACAAT
AACCCTGATAAATGCTTCAATAATATTGAAAAAGGAAGAGTATGAGTATTCAACATTTCCGTGTCGCCCT
TATTCCCTTTTTTGCGGCATTTTGCCTTCCTGTTTTTGCTCACCCAGAAACGCTGGTGAAAGTAAAAGAT
GCTGAAGATCAGTTGGGTGCACGAGTGGGTTACATCGAACTGGATCTCAACAGCGGTAAGATCCTTGAGA
GTTTTCGCCCCGAAGAACGTTTTCCAATGATGAGCACTTTTAAAGTTCTGCTATGTGGCGCGGTATTATC
CCGTATTGACGCCGGGCAAGAGCAACTCGGTCGCCGCATACACTATTCTCAGAATGACTTGGTTGAGTAC
TCACCAGTCACAGAAAAGCATCTTACGGATGGCATGACAGTAAGAGAATTATGCAGTGCTGCCATAACCA
TGAGTGATAACACTGCGGCCAACTTACTTCTGACAACGATCGGAGGACCGAAGGAGCTAACCGCTTTTTT
GCACAACATGGGGGATCATGTAACTCGCCTTGATCGTTGGGAACCGGAGCTGAATGAAGCCATACCAAAC
GACGAGCGTGACACCACGATGCCTGTAGCAATGGCAACAACGTTGCGCAAACTATTAACTGGCGAACTAC
TTACTCTAGCTTCCCGGCAACAATTAATAGACTGGATGGAGGCGGATAAAGTTGCAGGACCACTTCTGCG
CTCGGCCCTTCCGGCTGGCTGGTTTATTGCTGATAAATCTGGAGCCGGTGAGCGTGGGTCTCGCGGTATC
ATTGCAGCACTGGGGCCAGATGGTAAGCCCTCCCGTATCGTAGTTATCTACACGACGGGGAGTCAGGCAA
CTATGGATGAACGAAATAGACAGATCGCTGAGATAGGTGCCTCACTGATTAAGCATTGGTAACTGTCAGA
CCAAGTTTACTCATATATACTTTAGATTGATTTGCGGCCGCGAAAAGGACAAGCAGCGAAAATTCACGCC
CCCTTGGGAGGTGGCGGCATATGCAAAGGATAGCACTCCCACTCTACTACTGGGTATCATATGCTGACTG
TATATGCATGAGGATAGCATATGCTACCCGGATACAGATTAGGATAGCATATACTACCCAGATATAGATT
AGGATAGCATATGCTACCCAGATATAGATTAGGATAGCCTATGCTACCCAGATATAAATTAGGATAGCAT
ATACTACCCAGATATAGATTAGGATAGCATATGCTACCCAGATATAGATTAGGATAGCCTATGCTACCCA
GATATAGATTAGGATAGCATATGCTATCCAGATATTTGGGTAGTATATGCTACCCATGGCAACATTAGCC
CACCGTGCTCTCAGCGACCTCGTGAATATGAGGACCAACAACCCTGTGCTTGGCGCTCAGGCGCAAGTGT
GTGTAATTTGTCCTCCAGATCGCAGCAATCGCGCCCCTATCTTGGCCCGCCCACCTACTTATGCAGGTAT
TCCCCGGGGTGCCATTAGTGGTTTTGTGGGCAAGTGGTTTGACCGCAGTGGTTAGCGGGGTTACAATCAG
CCAAGTTATTACACCCTTATTTTACAGTCCAAAACCGCAGGGCGGCGTGTGGGGGCTGACGCGTGCCCCC
ACTCCACAATTTCAAAAAAAAGAGTGGCCACTTGTCTTTGTTTATGGGCCCCATTGGCGTGGAGCCCCGT
TTAATTTTCGGGGGTGTTAGAGACAACCAGTGGAGTCCGCTGCTGTCGGCGTCCACTCTCTTTCCCCTTG
TTACAAATAGAGTGTAACAACATGGTTCACCTGTCTTGGTCCCTGCCTGGGACACATCTTAATAACCCCA
GTATCATATTGCACTAGGATTATGTGTTGCCCATAGCCATAAATTCGTGTGAGATGGACATCCAGTCTTT
ACGGCTTGTCCCCACCCCATGGATTTCTATTGTTAAAGATATTCAGAATGTTTCATTCCTACACTAGTAT
TTATTGCCCAAGGGGTTTGTGAGGGTTATATTGGTGTCATAGCACAATGCCACCACTGAACCCCCCGTCC
AAATTTTATTCTGGGGGCGTCACCTGAAACCTTGTTTTCGAGCACCTCACATACACCTTACTGTTCACAA
CTCAGCAGTTATTCTATTAGCTAAACGAAGGAGAATGAAGAAGCAGGCGAAGATTCAGGAGAGTTCACTG
CCCGCTCCTTGATCTTCAGCCACTGCCCTTGTGACTAAAATGGTTCACTACCCTCGTGGAATCCTGACCC
CATGTAAATAAAACCGTGACAGCTCATGGGGTGGGAGATATCGCTGTTCCTTAGGACCCTTTTACTAACC
CTAATTCGATAGCATATGCTTCCCGTTGGGTAACATATGCTATTGAATTAGGGTTAGTCTGGATAGTATA
TACTACTACCCGGGAAGCATATGCTACCCGTTTAGGGTTAACAAGGGGGCCTTATAAACACTATTGCTAA
TGCCCTCTTGAGGGTCCGCTTATCGGTAGCTACACAGGCCCCTCTGATTGACGTTGGTGTAGCCTCCCGT
AGTCTTCCTGGGCCCCTGGGAGGTACATGTCGGCCGCAAAAGGATCTAGGTGAAGATCCTTTTTGATAAT
CTCATGACCAAAATCCCTTAACGTGAGTTTTCGTTCCACTGAGCGTCAGACCCCGTAGAAAAGATCAAAG
GATCTTCTTGAGATCCTTTTTTTCTGCGCGTAATCTGCTGCTTGCAAACAAAAAAACCACCGCTACCAGC
GGTGGTTTGTTTGCCGGATCAAGAGCTACCAACTCTTTTTCCGAAGGTAACTGGCTTCAGCAGAGCGCAG
ATACCAAATACTGTTCTTCTAGTGTAGCCGTAGTTAGGCCACCACTTCAAGAACTCTGTAGCACCGCCTA
CATACCTCGCTCTGCTAATCCTGTTACCAGTGGCTGCTGCCAGTGGCGATAAGTCGTGTCTTACCGGGTT
GGACTCAAGACGATAGTTACCGGATAAGGCGCAGCGGTCGGGCTGAACGGGGGGTTCGTGCACACAGCCC
AGCTTGGAGCGAACGACCTACACCGAACTGAGATACCTACAGCGTGAGCTATGAGAAAGCGCCACGCTTC
CCGAAGGGAGAAAGGCGGACAGGTATCCGGTAAGCGGCAGGGTCGGAACAGGAGAGCGCACGAGGGAGCT
TCCAGGGGGAAACGCCTGGTATCTTTATAGTCCTGTCGGGTTTCGCCACCTCTGACTTGAGCGTCGATTT
TTGTGATGCTCGTCAGGGGGGCGGAGCCTATGGAAAAACGCCAGCAACGCGGCCTTTTTACGGTTCCTGG
CCTTTTGCTGGCCTTTTGCTCACATGTTCTTTCCTGCGTTATCCCCTGATTCTGTGGATAACCGTATTAC
CGCCTTTGAGTGAGCTGATACCGCTCGCCGCAGCCGAACGACCGAGCGCAGCGAGTCAGTGAGCGAGGAA
GCGGAAGAGCGCCCAATACGCAAACCGCCTCTCCCCGCGCGTTGGCCGATTCATTAATGCAACTATGGTT
GGCGCGTTGTAAACGTTAATATTTTGTTAAAATTCGCGTTAAATTTTTGTTAAATCAGCTCATTTTTTAA
CCAATAGACCGAAATCGGCAAAATCCCTTATAAATCAAAAGAATAGCCCGAGATAGAGT
[37 nt withheld, positions 9478-9514]
AAAGAACGTGGACTCCAACGTCAAAGG
[141 nt withheld, positions 9542-9682]
G
[46 nt withheld, positions 9684-9729]
A
[72 nt withheld, positions 9731-9802]
