>Addgene plasmid #20646 | pWZL Neo Myr Flag SYK | addgene partial sequence | sequence record 26473 | 20646 with pWZL-Fwd
CTCCTTCTCTAGGCGCCGGCCGGATCCAGAATTCGCCACCATGGGGTCTTCAAAATCTAAACCAAAGGAC
CCCAGCCAGCGCCGGCGCAGGATCCGAGGTTACCTTGACTACAAAGACGATGACGACAAGCAATTGACAA
GTTTGTACAAAAAAGTTGGCATGGCCAGCAGCGGCATGGCTGAC
[512 nt withheld, positions 185-696]
N
[48 nt withheld, positions 698-745]
NCCAGAGACAACAACNGCTCCTAC
